>Addgene plasmid #128427 | pCS2+FucciOrange | addgene full sequence | sequence record 251684 | Addgene NGS Result
GCCAATTCAATATGGCGTATATGGACTCATGCCAATTCAATATGGTGGATCTGGACCTGTGCCAATTCAA
TATGGCGTATATGGACTCGTGCCAATTCAATATGGTGGATCTGGACCCCAGCCAATTCAATATGGCGGAC
TTGGCACCATGCCAATTCAATATGGCGGACCTGGCACTGTGCCAACTGGGGAGGGGTCTACTTGGCACGG
TGCCAAGTTTGAGGAGGGGTCTTGGCCCTGTGCCAAGTCCGCCATATTGAATTGGCATGGTGCCAATAAT
GGCGGCCATATTGGCTATATGCCAGGATCAATATATAGGCAATATCCAATATGGCCCTATGCCAATATGG
CTATTGGCCAGGTTCAATACTATGTATTGGCCCTATGCCATATAGTATTCCATATATGGGTTTTCCTATT
GACGTAGATAGCCCCTCCCAATGGGCGGTCCCATATACCATATATGGGGCTTCCTAATACCGCCCATAGC
CACTCCCCCATTGACGTCAATGGTCTCTATATATGGTCTTTCCTATTGACGTCATATGGGCGGTCCTATT
GACGTATATGGCGCCTCCCCCATTGACGTCAATTACGGTAAATGGCCCGCCTGGCTCAATGCCCATTGAC
GTCAATAGGACCACCCACCATTGACGTCAATGGGATGGCTCATTGCCCATTCATATCCGTTCTCACGCCC
CCTATTGACGTCAATGACGGTAAATGGCCCACTTGGCAGTACATCAATATCTATTAATAGTAACTTGGCA
AGTACATTACTATTGGAAGTACGCCAGGGTACATTGGCAGTACTCCCATTGACGTCAATGGCGGTAAATG
GCCCGCGATGGCTGCCAAGTACATCCCCATTGACGTCAATGGGGAGGGGCAATGACGCAAATGGGCGTTC
CATTGACGTAAATGGGCGGTAGGCGTGCCTAATGGGAGGTCTATATAAGCAATGCTCGTTTAGGGAACCG
CCATTCTGCCTGGGGACGTCGGAGCAAGCTTGATTTAGGTGACACTATAGAATACAAGCTACTTGTTCTT
TTTGCAGGATCCCATCGATTCGAATTCTGCAGGCCACCATGGTGAGTGTGATTAAACCAGAGATGAAGAT
GAGGTACTACATGGACGGCTCCGTCAATGGGCATGAGTTCACAATTGAAGGTGAAGGCACAGGCAGACCT
TACGAGGGACATCAAGAGATGACACTACGCGTCACAATGGCCGAGGGCGGGCCAATGCCTTTCGCGTTTG
ACTTAGTGTCACACGTGTTCTGTTACGGCCACAGAGTATTTACTAAATATCCAGAAGAGATACCAGACTA
TTTCAAACAAGCATTTCCTGAAGGCCTGTCATGGGAAAGGTCGTTGGAGTTCGAAGATGGTGGGTCCGCT
TCAGTCAGTGCGCATATAAGCCTTAGAGGAAACACCTTCTACCACAAATCCAAATTTACTGGGGTTAACT
TTCCTGCCGATGGTCCTATCATGCAAAACCAAAGTGTTGATTGGGAGCCATCAACCGAGAAAATTACTGC
CAGCGACGGAGTTCTGAAGGGTGATGTTACGATGTACCTAAAACTTGAAGGAGGCGGCAATCACAAATGC
CAAATGAAGACTACTTACAAGGCGGCAAAAGAGATTCTTGAAATGCCAGGAGACCATTACATCGGCCATC
GCCTCGTCAGGAAAACCGAAGGCAACATTACTGAGCAGGTAGAAGATGCAGTAGCTCATTACTCAATGTT
GCCTTCCCAGGGCGGATATCCATCACACTGGCGGCCGCTCGAGCCCAGCCCCGCCAGGCCCGCACTCCGC
GCCCCGGCCTCCGCTACCAGTGGCAGCCGCAAGCGCGCCCGCCCGCCCGCCGCCCCCGGACGCGACCAGG
CCAGGCCACCGGCCCGCAGGAGACTGCGGCTGTCGGTGGACGAGGTTTCCAGCCCCAGTACCCCCGAGGC
CCCAGACATCCCAGCCTGCCCTTCTCCGGGCCAGAAGATAAAGAAATCCACCCCGGCAGCAGGTCAGCCG
CCCCACCTGACATCCGCGCAGGACCAGGACACCATCGGATCTCGAGCCTCTAGAACTATAGTGAGTCGTA
TTACGTAGATCCAGACATGATAAGATACATTGATGAGTTTGGACAAACCACAACTAGAATGCAGTGAAAA
AAATGCTTTATTTGTGAAATTTGTGATGCTATTGCTTTATTTGTAACCATTATAAGCTGCAATAAACAAG
TTAACAACAACAATTGCATTCATTTTATGTTTCAGGTTCAGGGGGAGGTGTGGGAGGTTTTTTAATTCGC
GGCCGCGGCGCCAATGCATTGGGCCCGGTACCCAGCTTTTGTTCCCTTTAGTGAGGGTTAATTGCGCGCT
TGGCGTAATCATGGTCATAGCTGTTTCCTGTGTGAAATTGTTATCCGCTCACAATTCCACACAACATACG
AGCCGGGAGCATAAAGTGTAAAGCCTGGGGTGCCTAATGAGTGAGCTAACTCACATTAATTGCGTTGCGC
TCACTGCCCGCTTTCCAGTCGGGAAACCTGTCGTGCCAGCTGCATTAATGAATCGGCCAACGCGCGGGGA
GAGGCGGTTTGCGTATTGGGCGCTCTTCCGCTTCCTCGCTCACTGACTCGCTGCGCTCGGTCGTTCGGCT
GCGGCGAGCGGTATCAGCTCACTCAAAGGCGGTAATACGGTTATCCACAGAATCAGGGGATAACGCAGGA
AAGAACATGTGAGCAAAAGGCCAGCAAAAGGCCAGGAACCGTAAAAAGGCCGCGTTGCTGGCGTTTTTCC
ATAGGCTCCGCCCCCCTGACGAGCATCACAAAAATCGACGCTCAAGTCAGAGGTGGCGAAACCCGACAGG
ACTATAAAGATACCAGGCGTTTCCCCCTGGAAGCTCCCTCGTGCGCTCTCCTGTTCCGACCCTGCCGCTT
ACCGGATACCTGTCCGCCTTTCTCCCTTCGGGAAGCGTGGCGCTTTCTCATAGCTCACGCTGTAGGTATC
TCAGTTCGGTGTAGGTCGTTCGCTCCAAGCTGGGCTGTGTGCACGAACCCCCCGTTCAGCCCGACCGCTG
CGCCTTATCCGGTAACTATCGTCTTGAGTCCAACCCGGTAAGACACGACTTATCGCCACTGGCAGCAGCC
ACTGGTAACAGGATTAGCAGAGCGAGGTATGTAGGCGGTGCTACAGAGTTCTTGAAGTGGTGGCCTAACT
ACGGCTACACTAGAAGAACAGTATTTGGTATCTGCGCTCTGCTGAAGCCAGTTACCTTCGGAAAAAGAGT
TGGTAGCTCTTGATCCGGCAAACAAACCACCGCTGGTAGCGGTGGTTTTTTTGTTTGCAAGCAGCAGATT
ACGCGCAGAAAAAAAGGATCTCAAGAAGATCCTTTGATCTTTTCTACGGGGTCTGACGCTCAGTGGAACG
AAAACTCACGTTAAGGGATTTTGGTCATGAGATTATCAAAAAGGATCTTCACCTAGATCCTTTTAAATTA
AAAATGAAGTTTTAAATCAATCTAAAGTATATATGAGTAAACTTGGTCTGACAGTTACCAATGCTTAATC
AGTGAGGCACCTATCTCAGCGATCTGTCTATTTCGTTCATCCATAGTTGCCTGACTCCCCGTCGTGTAGA
TAACTACGATACGGGAGGGCTTACCATCTGGCCCCAGTGCTGCAATGATACCGCGAGACCCACGCTCACC
GGCTCCAGATTTATCAGCAATAAACCAGCCAGCCGGAAGGGCCGAGCGCAGAAGTGGTCCTGCAACTTTA
TCCGCCTCCATCCAGTCTATTAATTGTTGCCGGGAAGCTAGAGTAAGTAGTTCGCCAGTTAATAGTTTGC
GCAACGTTGTTGCCATTGCTACAGGCATCGTGGTGTCACGCTCGTCGTTTGGTATGGCTTCATTCAGCTC
CGGTTCCCAACGATCAAGGCGAGTTACATGATCCCCCATGTTGTGCAAAAAAGCGGTTAGCTCCTTCGGT
CCTCCGATCGTTGTCAGAAGTAAGTTGGCCGCAGTGTTATCACTCATGGTTATGGCAGCACTGCATAATT
CTCTTACTGTCATGCCATCCGTAAGATGCTTTTCTGTGACTGGTGAGTACTCAACCAAGTCATTCTGAGA
ATAGTGTATGCGGCGACCGAGTTGCTCTTGCCCGGCGTCAATACGGGATAATACCGCGCCACATAGCAGA
ACTTTAAAAGTGCTCATCATTGGAAAACGTTCTTCGGGGCGAAAACTCTCAAGGATCTTACCGCTGTTGA
GATCCAGTTCGATGTAACCCACTCGTGCACCCAACTGATCTTCAGCATCTTTTACTTTCACCAGCGTTTC
TGGGTGAGCAAAAACAGGAAGGCAAAATGCCGCAAAAAAGGGAATAAGGGCGACACGGAAATGTTGAATA
CTCATACTCTTCCTTTTTCAATATTATTGAAGCATTTATCAGGGTTATTGTCTCATGAGCGGATACATAT
TTGAATGTATTTAGAAAAATAAACAAATAGGGGTTCCGCGCACATTTCCCCGAAAAGTGCCACCTAAATT
GTAAGCGTTAATATTTTGTTAAAATTCGCGTTAAATTTTTGTTAAATCAGCTCATTTTTTAACCAATAGG
CCGAAATCGGCAAAATCCCTTATAAATCAAAAGAATAGACCGAGATAGGGT
[37 nt withheld, positions 4672-4708]
AAAGAACGTGGACTCCAACGTCAAAGG
[49 nt withheld, positions 4736-4784]
T
[91 nt withheld, positions 4786-4876]
G
[124 nt withheld, positions 4878-5001]
CCCATTCGCCATTCAGGCTGCGCAACTGTTGGGAAGGGCGATCGGTGCGGGCCTCTTCGCTATTACGCCA
GTCGACC
Features (pLannotate 1.2.2; 16 found; start..end, strand, type, name):
      1..978     +  promoter       CMV IE94 promoter: enhancer/promoter region of simian cytomegalovirus major immediate early transcription unit IE94
   1013..1031    +  promoter       SP6 promoter: promoter for bacteriophage SP6 RNA polymerase
   1089..1739    +  CDS            mKO2: mKO2 is a basic (constitutively fluorescent) orange fluorescent protein published in 2008, derived from Verrillofungia concinna. It has moderate acid sensitivity.
   1794..2081    +  CDS            CDT1 (fragment): CDT1_HUMAN - Experimental evidence at protein level: Swiss-Prot protein existence level 1. Required for both DNA replication and mitosis (PubMed:11125146, PubMed:22581055, PubMed:21856198, PubMed:14993212, PubMed:26842564). DNA replication licensing factor, required for pre- replication complex assembly. Cooperates with CDC6 and the origin recognition complex (ORC) during G1 phase of the cell cycle to promote the loading of the mini-chromosome maintenance (MCM) complex onto DNA to generate pre-replication complexes (pre-RC)(PubMed:14672932). Required also for mitosis by promoting stable kineto
   2086..2103    -  promoter       T7 promoter (fragment): promoter for bacteriophage T7 RNA polymerase
   2108..2242    -  polyA_signal   SV40 poly(A) signal: SV40 polyadenylation signal
   2355..2373    -  promoter       T3 promoter: promoter for bacteriophage T3 RNA polymerase
   2418..2434    -  protein_bind   lac operator: The lac repressor binds to the lac operator to inhibit transcription in E. coli. This inhibition can be relieved by adding lactose or isopropyl-β-D-thiogalactopyranoside (IPTG). lac repressor encoded by lacI
   2442..2472    -  promoter       lac promoter: promoter for the E. coli lac operon
   2487..2508    -  protein_bind   CAP binding site: CAP binding activates transcription in the presence of cAMP. E. coli catabolite activator protein
   2521..2613    -  CDS            lacI (fragment): lac repressor; lacI; The lac repressor binds to the lac operator to inhibit transcription in E. coli. This inhibition can be relieved by adding lactose or isopropyl-β-D-thiogalactopyranoside (IPTG).
   2796..3384    -  rep_origin     ori: high-copy-number ColE1/pMB1/pBR322/pUC origin of replication
   3555..4415    -  CDS            AmpR: β-lactamase; bla; confers resistance to ampicillin, carbenicillin, and related antibiotics
   4416..4520    -  promoter       AmpR promoter: bla
   4573..5001    -  rep_origin     f1 ori (sequence partly withheld): f1 bacteriophage origin of replication; arrow indicates direction of (+) strand synthesis
   5006..5072    -  CDS            lacZα (fragment): LacZα fragment of β-galactosidase; lacZ fragment
