[The description below was written by a language model from this plasmid's Addgene catalogue record and pLannotate feature annotations shown in this document.]
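Description:
pCS2+FucciOrange is a pCS2+-based expression plasmid of about 5.1 kb carrying the orange, G1-phase half of the FUCCI cell-cycle reporter system. It is maintained in E. coli through a high-copy ColE1/pUC-type origin with ampicillin selection (AmpR under its own bla promoter). The backbone also retains an f1 phage origin and remnants of a lac promoter/operator and lacZα region.

The 978 bp insert encodes the orange fluorescent protein mKO2 fused upstream of a fragment of human CDT1, the replication licensing factor. In the FUCCI design, this Cdt1 fragment acts as a cell-cycle-regulated degron. The fusion accumulates in G1 and is degraded once cells enter S phase, so orange fluorescence marks G1 nuclei. The catalogue purpose line refers to visualising "Cdk1", but both the alternative insert name (mKO2-Cdt1) and the feature table identify the partner as Cdt1.

Two promoters sit in tandem ahead of the coding sequence. The simian CMV IE94 enhancer/promoter drives expression directly after DNA transfection into vertebrate cells. The SP6 promoter allows in vitro transcription of sense mRNA. An SV40 polyadenylation signal lies downstream of the insert, although it is annotated on the reverse strand, and T7 (partial) and T3 promoters flank it in the antisense direction. The associated publication describes mRNA electroporation into avian embryos. This suggests the plasmid mainly serves as a template for synthetic mRNA, giving rapid in vivo expression of the G1 reporter, typically alongside other fluorescent markers.
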