Addgene plasmid #128427: pCS2+FucciOrange
Purpose: Contains insert allowing in-vivo visualization of Cdk1 protein (G1)
Depositing lab: Rusty Lansford. Depositing organization: Children's Hospital Los Angeles. Publication: Fast and Efficient Expression of Multiple Proteins in Avian Embryos Using mRNA Electroporation. Tran M, Dave M, Lansford R. J Vis Exp. 2019 Jun 7;(148). doi: 10.3791/59664. PubMed 31233018.
Backbone
  Vector backbone: PCS2+
  Backbone size w/o insert (bp): 4093
  Vector type: Mammalian Expression
Growth in bacteria
  Bacterial resistance: Ampicillin, 100 μg/mL
  Growth temperature: 37°C
  Growth strain: DH5alpha
  Copy number: High Copy
Gene/Insert
  Gene/Insert name: FucciOrange (alt name: mKO2-Cdt1)
  Species: H. sapiens (human)
  Insert size (bp): 978
  Promoter: CMV & SP6
  Cloning method: Restriction Enzyme; 5′ cloning site EcoR1 (unknown if destroyed); 3′ cloning site XhoI (destroyed during cloning)
  Sequencing primers: 5′ SP6; 3′ T3
Terms and licenses: Academic/Nonprofit Terms; Industry Terms: Not Available to Industry
How to cite: pCS2+FucciOrange was a gift from Rusty Lansford (Addgene plasmid # 128427 ; http://n2t.net/addgene:128427 ; RRID:Addgene_128427)
